>Addgene plasmid #208629 | pET28-RPL3-212~285-mEGFP(A206K)-TwStrep | addgene full sequence | sequence record 415924 | Addgene NGS Result
TGGCGAATGGG
[124 nt withheld, positions 12-135]
C
[91 nt withheld, positions 137-227]
A
[49 nt withheld, positions 229-277]
CCTTTGACGTTGGAGTCCACGTTCTTT
[37 nt withheld, positions 305-341]
ACCCTATCTCGGTCTATTCTTTTGATTTATAAGGGATTTTGCCGATTTCGGCCTATTGGTTAAAAAATGA
GCTGATTTAACAAAAATTTAACGCGAATTTTAACAAAATATTAACGCTTACAATTTAGGTGGCACTTTTC
GGGGAAATGTGCGCGGAACCCCTATTTGTTTATTTTTCTAAATACATTCAAATATGTATCCGCTCATGAA
TTAATTCTTAGAAAAACTCATCGAGCATCAAATGAAACTGCAATTTATTCATATCAGGATTATCAATACC
ATATTTTTGAAAAAGCCGTTTCTGTAATGAAGGAGAAAACTCACCGAGGCAGTTCCATAGGATGGCAAGA
TCCTGGTATCGGTCTGCGATTCCGACTCGTCCAACATCAATACAACCTATTAATTTCCCCTCGTCAAAAA
TAAGGTTATCAAGTGAGAAATCACCATGAGTGACGACTGAATCCGGTGAGAATGGCAAAAGTTTATGCAT
TTCTTTCCAGACTTGTTCAACAGGCCAGCCATTACGCTCGTCATCAAAATCACTCGCATCAACCAAACCG
TTATTCATTCGTGATTGCGCCTGAGCGAGACGAAATACGCGATCGCTGTTAAAAGGACAATTACAAACAG
GAATCGAATGCAACCGGCGCAGGAACACTGCCAGCGCATCAACAATATTTTCACCTGAATCAGGATATTC
TTCTAATACCTGGAATGCTGTTTTCCCGGGGATCGCAGTGGTGAGTAACCATGCATCATCAGGAGTACGG
ATAAAATGCTTGATGGTCGGAAGAGGCATAAATTCCGTCAGCCAGTTTAGTCTGACCATCTCATCTGTAA
CATCATTGGCAACGCTACCTTTGCCATGTTTCAGAAACAACTCTGGCGCATCGGGCTTCCCATACAATCG
ATAGATTGTCGCACCTGATTGCCCGACATTATCGCGAGCCCATTTATACCCATATAAATCAGCATCCATG
TTGGAATTTAATCGCGGCCTAGAGCAAGACGTTTCCCGTTGAATATGGCTCATAACACCCCTTGTATTAC
TGTTTATGTAAGCAGACAGTTTTATTGTTCATGACCAAAATCCCTTAACGTGAGTTTTCGTTCCACTGAG
CGTCAGACCCCGTAGAAAAGATCAAAGGATCTTCTTGAGATCCTTTTTTTCTGCGCGTAATCTGCTGCTT
GCAAACAAAAAAACCACCGCTACCAGCGGTGGTTTGTTTGCCGGATCAAGAGCTACCAACTCTTTTTCCG
AAGGTAACTGGCTTCAGCAGAGCGCAGATACCAAATACTGTCCTTCTAGTGTAGCCGTAGTTAGGCCACC
ACTTCAAGAACTCTGTAGCACCGCCTACATACCTCGCTCTGCTAATCCTGTTACCAGTGGCTGCTGCCAG
TGGCGATAAGTCGTGTCTTACCGGGTTGGACTCAAGACGATAGTTACCGGATAAGGCGCAGCGGTCGGGC
TGAACGGGGGGTTCGTGCACACAGCCCAGCTTGGAGCGAACGACCTACACCGAACTGAGATACCTACAGC
GTGAGCTATGAGAAAGCGCCACGCTTCCCGAAGGGAGAAAGGCGGACAGGTATCCGGTAAGCGGCAGGGT
CGGAACAGGAGAGCGCACGAGGGAGCTTCCAGGGGGAAACGCCTGGTATCTTTATAGTCCTGTCGGGTTT
CGCCACCTCTGACTTGAGCGTCGATTTTTGTGATGCTCGTCAGGGGGGCGGAGCCTATGGAAAAACGCCA
GCAACGCGGCCTTTTTACGGTTCCTGGCCTTTTGCTGGCCTTTTGCTCACATGTTCTTTCCTGCGTTATC
CCCTGATTCTGTGGATAACCGTATTACCGCCTTTGAGTGAGCTGATACCGCTCGCCGCAGCCGAACGACC
GAGCGCAGCGAGTCAGTGAGCGAGGAAGCGGAAGAGCGCCTGATGCGGTATTTTCTCCTTACGCATCTGT
GCGGTATTTCACACCGCAATGGTGCACTCTCAGTACAATCTGCTCTGATGCCGCATAGTTAAGCCAGTAT
ACACTCCGCTATCGCTACGTGACTGGGTCATGGCTGCGCCCCGACACCCGCCAACACCCGCTGACGCGCC
CTGACGGGCTTGTCTGCTCCCGGCATCCGCTTACAGACAAGCTGTGACCGTCTCCGGGAGCTGCATGTGT
CAGAGGTTTTCACCGTCATCACCGAAACGCGCGAGGCAGCTGCGGTAAAGCTCATCAGCGTGGTCGTGAA
GCGATTCACAGATGTCTGCCTGTTCATCCGCGTCCAGCTCGTTGAGTTTCTCCAGAAGCGTTAATGTCTG
GCTTCTGATAAAGCGGGCCATGTTAAGGGCGGTTTTTTCCTGTTTGGTCACTGATGCCTCCGTGTAAGGG
GGATTTCTGTTCATGGGGGTAATGATACCGATGAAACGAGAGAGGATGCTCACGATACGGGTTACTGATG
ATGAACATGCCCGGTTACTGGAACGTTGTGAGGGTAAACAACTGGCGGTATGGATGCGGCGGGACCAGAG
AAAAATCACTCAGGGTCAATGCCAGCGCTTCGTTAATACAGATGTAGGTGTTCCACAGGGTAGCCAGCAG
CATCCTGCGATGCAGATCCGGAACATAATGGTGCAGGGCGCTGACTTCCGCGTTTCCAGACTTTACGAAA
CACGGAAACCGAAGACCATTCATGTTGTTGCTCAGGTCGCAGACGTTTTGCAGCAGCAGTCGCTTCACGT
TCGCTCGCGTATCGGTGATTCATTCTGCTAACCAGTAAGGCAACCCCGCCAGCCTAGCCGGGTCCTCAAC
GACAGGAGCACGATCATGCGCACCCGTGGGGCCGCCATGCCGGCGATAATGGCCTGCTTCTCGCCGAAAC
GTTTGGTGGCGGGACCAGTGACGAAGGCTTGAGCGAGGGCGTGCAAGATTCCGAATACCGCAAGCGACAG
GCCGATCATCGTCGCGCTCCAGCGAAAGCGGTCCTCGCCGAAAATGACCCAGAGCGCTGCCGGCACCTGT
CCTACGAGTTGCATGATAAAGAAGACAGTCATAAGTGCGGCGACGATAGTCATGCCCCGCGCCCACCGGA
AGGAGCTGACTGGGTTGAAGGCTCTCAAGGGCATCGGTCGAGATCCCGGTGCCTAATGAGTGAGCTAACT
TACATTAATTGCGTTGCGCTCACTGCCCGCTTTCCAGTCGGGAAACCTGTCGTGCCAGCTGCATTAATGA
ATCGGCCAACGCGCGGGGAGAGGCGGTTTGCGTATTGGGCGCCAGGGTGGTTTTTCTTTTCACCAGTGAG
ACGGGCAACAGCTGATTGCCCTTCACCGCCTGGCCCTGAGAGAGTTGCAGCAAGCGGTCCACGCTGGTTT
GCCCCAGCAGGCGAAAATCCTGTTTGATGGTGGTTAACGGCGGGATATAACATGAGCTGTCTTCGGTATC
GTCGTATCCCACTACCGAGATATCCGCACCAACGCGCAGCCCGGACTCGGTAATGGCGCGCATTGCGCCC
AGCGCCATCTGATCGTTGGCAACCAGCATCGCAGTGGGAACGATGCCCTCATTCAGCATTTGCATGGTTT
GTTGAAAACCGGACATGGCACTCCAGTCGCCTTCCCGTTCCGCTATCGGCTGAATTTGATTGCGAGTGAG
ATATTTATGCCAGCCAGCCAGACGCAGACGCGCCGAGACAGAACTTAATGGGCCCGCTAACAGCGCGATT
TGCTGGTGACCCAATGCGACCAGATGCTCCACGCCCAGTCGCGTACCGTCTTCATGGGAGAAAATAATAC
TGTTGATGGGTGTCTGGTCAGAGACATCAAGAAATAACGCCGGAACATTAGTGCAGGCAGCTTCCACAGC
AATGGCATCCTGGTCATCCAGCGGATAGTTAATGATCAGCCCACTGACGCGTTGCGCGAGAAGATTGTGC
ACCGCCGCTTTACAGGCTTCGACGCCGCTTCGTTCTACCATCGACACCACCACGCTGGCACCCAGTTGAT
CGGCGCGAGATTTAATCGCCGCGACAATTTGCGACGGCGCGTGCAGGGCCAGACTGGAGGTGGCAACGCC
AATCAGCAACGACTGTTTGCCCGCCAGTTGTTGTGCCACGCGGTTGGGAATGTAATTCAGCTCCGCCATC
GCCGCTTCCACTTTTTCCCGCGTTTTCGCAGAAACGTGGCTGGCCTGGTTCACCACGCGGGAAACGGTCT
GATAAGAGACACCGGCATACTCTGCGACATCGTATAACGTTACTGGTTTCACATTCACCACCCTGAATTG
ACTCTCTTCCGGGCGCTATCATGCCATACCGCGAAAGGTTTTGCGCCATTCGATGGTGTCCGGGATCTCG
ACGCTCTCCCTTATGCGACTCCTGCATTAGGAAGCAGCCCAGTAGTAGGTTGAGGCCGTTGAGCACCGCC
GCCGCAAGGAATGGTGCATGCAAGGAGATGGCGCCCAACAGTCCCCCGGCCACGGGGCCTGCCACCATAC
CCACGCCGAAACAAGCGCTCATGAGCCCGAAGTGGCGAGCCCGATCTTCCCCATCGGTGATGTCGGCGAT
ATAGGCGCCAGCAACCGCACCTGTGGCGCCGGTGATGCCGGCCACGATGCGTCCGGCGTAGAGGATCGAG
ATCTCGATCCCGCGAAATTAATACGACTCACTATAGGGGAATTGTGAGCGGATAACAATTCCCCTCTAGA
AATAATTTTGTTTAACTTTAAGAAGGAGATATACCATGGGCAGCAGCCATCATCATCATCATCACAGCAG
CGGCCTGGTGCCGCGCGGCAGCCATATGGGGCAGGATGAGATGATCGACGTCATCGGGGTGACCAAGGGC
AAAGGCTACAAAGGGGTCACCAGTCGTTGGCACACCAAGAAGCTGCCCCGCAAGACCCACCGAGGCCTGC
GCAAGGTGGCCTGTATTGGGGCATGGCATCCTGCTCGTGTAGCCTTCTCTGTGGCACGCGCTGGGCAGAA
AGGCTACCATCACCGCACTGAGATCAACAAGAAGATTTATGCTAGCATGACTGGTGGACAGCAAATGGGT
CGCGGATCCATGGTGAGCAAGGGCGAGGAGCTGTTCACCGGGGTGGTGCCCATCCTGGTCGAGCTGGACG
GCGACGTAAACGGCCACAAGTTCAGCGTGTCCGGCGAGGGCGAGGGCGATGCCACCTACGGCAAGCTGAC
CCTGAAGTTCATCTGCACCACCGGCAAGCTGCCCGTGCCCTGGCCCACCCTCGTGACCACCCTGACCTAC
GGCGTGCAGTGCTTCAGCCGCTACCCCGACCACATGAAGCAGCACGACTTCTTCAAGTCCGCCATGCCCG
AAGGCTACGTCCAGGAGCGCACCATCTTCTTCAAGGACGACGGCAACTACAAGACCCGCGCCGAGGTGAA
GTTCGAGGGCGACACCCTGGTGAACCGCATCGAGCTGAAGGGCATCGACTTCAAGGAGGACGGCAACATC
CTGGGGCACAAGCTGGAGTACAACTACAACAGCCACAACGTCTATATCATGGCCGACAAGCAGAAGAACG
GCATCAAGGTGAACTTCAAGATCCGCCACAACATCGAGGACGGCAGCGTGCAGCTCGCCGACCACTACCA
GCAGAACACCCCCATCGGCGACGGCCCCGTGCTGCTGCCCGACAACCACTACCTGAGCACCCAGTCCAAG
CTGAGCAAAGACCCCAACGAGAAGCGCGATCACATGGTCCTGCTGGAGTTCGTGACCGCCGCCGGGATCA
CTCTCGGCATGGACGAGCTGTACAAGTCCGGACTCAGATCTCGAGCTCAAGCTTCGAATTCTGCAGTCGA
CAAGCTTTCCGGAGGGAGCGCTTGGAGCCACCCGCAGTTCGAAAAAGGTGGAGGTTCTGGCGGTGGATCG
GGAGGTTCAGCGTGGTCTCACCCCCAATTTGAGAAGTAATAGCTCGAGCACCACCACCACCACCACTGAG
ATCCGGCTGCTAACAAAGCCCGAAAGGAAGCTGAGTTGGCTGCTGCCACCGCTGAGCAATAACTAGCATA
ACCCCTTGGGGCCTCTAAACGGGTCTTGAGGGGTTTTTTGCTGAAAGGAGGAACTATATCCGGAT
Features (pLannotate 1.2.2; 24 found; start..end, strand, type, name):
     12..440     +  rep_origin     f1 ori (sequence partly withheld): f1 bacteriophage origin of replication; arrow indicates direction of (+) strand synthesis
    493..550     +  promoter       AmpR promoter (fragment): bla
    559..1374    -  CDS            KanR: aminoglycoside phosphotransferase; aph(3')-Ia; confers resistance to kanamycin in bacteria or G418 (Geneticin®) in eukaryotes
   1496..2084    +  rep_origin     ori: high-copy-number ColE1/pMB1/pBR322/pUC origin of replication
   2270..2409    -  misc_feature   bom: basis of mobility region from pBR322
   2511..2702    -  CDS            rop: Rop protein, which maintains plasmids at low copy number; rop
   2719..3099    +  CDS            YPB1_ECOLX: Protein predicted: Swiss-Prot protein existence level 4. From Escherichia coli.
   3171..3462    -  CDS            TcR (fragment): tetracycline efflux protein; tet; confers resistance to tetracycline
   3477..3498    -  protein_bind   CAP binding site: CAP binding activates transcription in the presence of cAMP. E. coli catabolite activator protein
   3511..4593    -  CDS            lacI: lac repressor; lacI; The lac repressor binds to the lac operator to inhibit transcription in E. coli. This inhibition can be relieved by adding lactose or isopropyl-β-D-thiogalactopyranoside (IPTG).
   4594..4671    -  promoter       lacI promoter: lacI
   4679..4958    -  CDS            TcR (fragment): tetracycline efflux protein; tet; confers resistance to tetracycline
   4980..4998    +  promoter       T7 promoter: promoter for bacteriophage T7 RNA polymerase
   4999..5023    +  protein_bind   lac operator: The lac repressor binds to the lac operator to inhibit transcription in E. coli. This inhibition can be relieved by adding lactose or isopropyl-β-D-thiogalactopyranoside (IPTG). lac repressor encoded by lacI
   5038..5060    +  RBS            RBS: efficient ribosome binding site from bacteriophage T7 gene 10 (Olins and Rangwala, 1989)
   5079..5095    +  CDS            capTEV™ (fragment): composite tag for in vivo biotinylation, TEV protease cleavage, and 6xHis tagging
   5106..5123    +  CDS            thrombin site: thrombin recognition and cleavage site
   5109..5405    +  CDS            RPL3 (fragment): RL3_PIG - Experimental evidence at transcript level: Swiss-Prot protein existence level 2. The L3 protein is a component of the large subunit of cytoplasmic ribosomes. From Sus scrofa (Pig).
   5391..6107    +  CDS            mEGFP: mEGFP is a basic (constitutively fluorescent) green fluorescent protein published in 2002, derived from Aequorea victoria. It has moderate acid sensitivity.
   6108..6152    +  misc_feature   MCS (fragment): multiple cloning site
   6168..6236    +  CDS            Twin-Strep-tag (fragment): two Strep-Tag®II moieties connected by a linker for enhanced binding to Strep-Tactin®, an engineered form of streptavidin (Schmidt et al., 2013)
   6270..6287    +  CDS            9xHis (fragment): 9xHis affinity tag
   6297..6346    +  CDS            SET1 (fragment): solubility-enhancement tag derived from T7 phage gene 10B
   6354..6401    +  terminator     T7 terminator: transcription terminator for bacteriophage T7 RNA polymerase
