[The description below was written by a language model from this plasmid's Addgene catalogue record and pLannotate feature annotations shown in this document.]
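Description:
pET28-RPL3-212~285-mEGFP(A206K)-TwStrep is a 6.4 kb bacterial expression plasmid built on a pET28 derivative that already carries monomeric EGFP and a Twin-Strep tag. It is selected with kanamycin through an aph(3')-Ia resistance gene. It replicates from a pBR322-type ColE1 origin accompanied by the bom region and the rop gene, consistent with its listing as low copy. An f1 origin is also present. The annotation software additionally flags short tetracycline-resistance fragments and a predicted E. coli ORF, which appear to be pBR322-derived backbone remnants rather than functional parts.

The expression cassette uses a T7 promoter followed by a lac operator and the phage T7 gene 10 ribosome binding site, with a plasmid-borne lacI gene supplying repressor. Transcription therefore depends on T7 RNA polymerase, as provided by a DE3 lysogen such as BL21(DE3), and is inducible with IPTG. The open reading frame begins with an N-terminal 6xHis tag and a thrombin cleavage site. It continues into residues 212 to 285 of human ribosomal protein L3 (RPL3/uL3), inserted by Gibson assembly. The feature table matches this segment to the pig orthologue, presumably because of sequence conservation, whereas the catalogue states a human origin. The fragment is fused at its C terminus to mEGFP carrying the A206K mutation, which suppresses GFP dimerisation, followed by a short polylinker remnant and the Twin-Strep tag for Strep-Tactin purification. A further His-tag sequence is annotated downstream of the Twin-Strep tag, but the record does not indicate whether it is translated. A T7 terminator closes the cassette.

The plasmid is intended for producing and affinity-purifying a fluorescent, truncated RPL3 fusion protein in E. coli. The record does not state the downstream experiments.
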