Addgene plasmid #208629: pET28-RPL3-212~285-mEGFP(A206K)-TwStrep
Purpose: for E. coli expression of truncated human RPL3 (ENST00000216146), aa212~285, fused with mEGFP(A206K) and Twin Strep tag
Depositing lab: Quanfu Ma. Depositing organization: Maternal and Child Health Hospital of Hubei Province.
Backbone
  Vector backbone: pET28-mEGFP(A206K)-TwStrep
  Modifications to backbone: refer to (Addgene#208622)
  Vector type: Bacterial Expression
Growth in bacteria
  Bacterial resistance: Kanamycin, 50 μg/mL
  Growth temperature: 37°C
  Growth strain: DH5alpha
  Growth instructions: we use BL21 (DE3) for expression
  Copy number: Low Copy
Gene/Insert
  Gene/Insert name: human RPL3 (ENST00000216146) aa 212~285 (alt names: uL3; RPL3; ribosomal large unit protein L3)
  Species: H. sapiens (human)
  Mutation: only aa 212~285, other residues not included
  GenBank ID: ENST00000216146
  Entrez Gene: RPL3 (a.k.a. ASC-1, L3, TARBP-B, uL3)
  Promoter: T7
  Tag / fusion protein: Twin Strep (C terminal on backbone); 6xHis (N terminal on backbone); mEGFP(A206K) (C terminal on insert)
  Cloning method: Gibson Cloning
  Sequencing primers: 5′ pETupstream, T7p; 3′ T7ter
Terms and licenses: Academic/Nonprofit Terms; Industry Terms: Not Available to Industry
How to cite: pET28-RPL3-212~285-mEGFP(A206K)-TwStrep was a gift from Quanfu Ma (Addgene plasmid # 208629 ; http://n2t.net/addgene:208629 ; RRID:Addgene_208629)
